Addgene plasmid #75827: CD2 gRNA (BRDN0001146864)
Purpose: 3rd generation lentiviral gRNA plasmid targeting human CD2
Depositing lab: John Doench & David Root. Depositing organization: Broad Institute. Publication: Optimized sgRNA design to maximize activity and minimize off-target effects of CRISPR-Cas9. Doench JG, Fusi N, Sullender M, Hegde M, Vaimberg EW, Donovan KF, Smith I, Tothova Z, Wilen C, Orchard R, Virgin HW, Listgarten J, Root DE. Nat Biotechnol. 2016 Jan 18. doi: 10.1038/nbt.3437. PubMed 26780180.
Backbone
  Vector backbone: lentiGuide-Puro
  Backbone manufacturer: Zhang Lab (Addgene plasmid # 52963)
  Vector type: Mammalian Expression, Lentiviral, CRISPR
  Selectable markers: Puromycin
Growth in bacteria
  Bacterial resistance: Ampicillin, 100 μg/mL
  Growth temperature: 37°C
  Growth strain: DH5alpha
  Copy number: High Copy
Gene/Insert
  Gene/Insert name: CD2 (alt names: CD2; NM_001767.3)
  gRNA/shRNA sequence: GTGCCACAAAGACCATCAAG
  Species: H. sapiens (human)
  Entrez Gene: CD2 (a.k.a. LFA-2, SRBC, T11)
  Promoter: hU6
  Cloning method: Unknown
  Sequencing primers: 5′ U6-F; 3′ pS2-R
Terms and licenses: Academic/Nonprofit Terms; Industry Terms: Not Available to Industry
Depositor comments: The gRNA was designed to target the following Genbank reference sequence(s): NM_001767.3. Note that this plasmid does NOT contain Cas9. It should be used in conjunction with lentiCas9-Blast (Addgene #52962) or otherwise with cell lines already expressing Cas9. Browse the full kinome gRNA library at http://www.addgene.org/pooled-library/broadgpp-human-kinome/ or visit http://www.broadinstitute.org/rnai/public/ for detailed protocols and information.
How to cite: CD2 gRNA (BRDN0001146864) was a gift from John Doench & David Root (Addgene plasmid # 75827 ; http://n2t.net/addgene:75827 ; RRID:Addgene_75827)
