[The description below was written by a language model from this plasmid's Addgene catalogue record and pLannotate feature annotations shown in this document.]
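Description:
CD2 gRNA (BRDN0001146864) is a third-generation lentiviral guide RNA plasmid built on the lentiGuide-Puro backbone and designed to direct Streptococcus pyogenes Cas9 to the human CD2 gene (also known as LFA-2, SRBC or T11), with the guide designed against the CD2 reference transcript. The 8.3 kb plasmid is maintained in E. coli at high copy through a ColE1/pUC-type origin with ampicillin selection via β-lactamase. It also carries an f1 origin, an SV40 origin and poly(A) signal, and leftover lac, T7 and T3 elements from the cloning backbone.

The lentiviral transfer cassette begins with an RSV promoter fused to a truncated HIV-1 5' LTR, which makes genomic RNA production independent of Tat. This is followed by the Ψ packaging signal with a partial gag sequence, the Rev response element for nuclear export of the unspliced genome, and a central polypurine tract. It ends in a self-inactivating ΔU3 3' LTR. Within this unit, a human U6 RNA polymerase III promoter drives the CD2-specific spacer joined to the SpCas9 gRNA scaffold. Downstream, the EF-1α core promoter with its intron A expresses puromycin N-acetyltransferase, followed by a WPRE to enhance transcript expression, so transduced mammalian cells can be selected with puromycin.

The plasmid does not encode Cas9. The depositor notes that it is meant to be paired with a separate Cas9 lentiviral vector or used in cells that already express Cas9. It is one of a set of individual guides associated with a human kinome gRNA library and with work on optimised sgRNA design, and is suited to CRISPR knockout of CD2 in human cells.
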