Features (pLannotate 1.2.2; 29 found; start..end, strand, type, name):
     14..80      +  CDS            small t antigen (fragment): SV40 (simian virus 40) small t antigen
    106..317     +  promoter       EF-1α core promoter: core promoter for human elongation factor EF-1α
    318..1256    +  intron         EF-1α intron A: intron upstream of the start codon of human EF-1α
   1278..1877    +  CDS            PuroR (fragment): puromycin N-acetyltransferase; pac from Streptomyces; confers resistance to puromycin
   1893..2481    +  misc_feature   WPRE: woodchuck hepatitis virus posttranscriptional regulatory element
   2532..2551    +  misc_feature   cPPT/CTS (fragment): central polypurine tract and central termination sequence of HIV-1
   2553..2786    +  LTR            3' LTR (ΔU3): self-inactivating 3' long terminal repeat (LTR) from HIV-1
   2864..2985    +  polyA_signal   SV40 poly(A) signal: SV40 polyadenylation signal
   3025..3160    +  rep_origin     SV40 ori: SV40 origin of replication
   3181..3199    -  promoter       T7 promoter: promoter for bacteriophage T7 RNA polymerase
   3207..3362    +  CDS            lacZα (fragment): LacZα fragment of β-galactosidase; lacZ fragment
   3367..3795    +  rep_origin     f1 ori (sequence partly withheld): f1 bacteriophage origin of replication; arrow indicates direction of (+) strand synthesis
   3848..3952    +  promoter       AmpR promoter: bla
   3953..4813    +  CDS            AmpR: β-lactamase; bla; confers resistance to ampicillin, carbenicillin, and related antibiotics
   4984..5572    +  rep_origin     ori: high-copy-number ColE1/pMB1/pBR322/pUC origin of replication
   5755..5847    +  CDS            lacI (fragment): lac repressor; lacI; The lac repressor binds to the lac operator to inhibit transcription in E. coli. This inhibition can be relieved by adding lactose or isopropyl-β-D-thiogalactopyranoside (IPTG).
   5860..5881    +  protein_bind   CAP binding site: CAP binding activates transcription in the presence of cAMP. E. coli catabolite activator protein
   5896..5926    +  promoter       lac promoter: promoter for the E. coli lac operon
   5934..5950    +  protein_bind   lac operator: The lac repressor binds to the lac operator to inhibit transcription in E. coli. This inhibition can be relieved by adding lactose or isopropyl-β-D-thiogalactopyranoside (IPTG). lac repressor encoded by lacI
   5995..6013    +  promoter       T3 promoter: promoter for bacteriophage T3 RNA polymerase
   6041..6267    +  promoter       RSV promoter: Rous sarcoma virus enhancer/promoter
   6268..6448    +  LTR            5' LTR (truncated): truncated 5' long terminal repeat (LTR) from HIV-1
   6495..6620    +  misc_feature   HIV-1 Ψ: packaging signal of human immunodeficiency virus type 1
   6604..6967    +  CDS            HIV-1 gag (fragment): gag protein from human immunodeficiency virus 1; gag
   7113..7346    +  misc_feature   RRE: The Rev response element (RRE) of HIV-1 allows for Rev-dependent mRNA export from the nucleus to the cytoplasm.
   7723..7749    +  CDS            Rev (fragment): human immunodeficiency virus 1 (HIV-1) Rev protein; rev; enhances nuclear export of unspliced and incompletely spliced viral mRNAs
   7753..7993    +  promoter       U6 promoter: RNA polymerase III promoter for human U6 snRNA
   8023..8098    +  misc_RNA       gRNA scaffold: guide RNA scaffold for the Streptococcus pyogenes CRISPR/Cas9 system
   8154..8271    +  misc_feature   cPPT/CTS: central polypurine tract and central termination sequence of HIV-1
>Addgene plasmid #75827 | CD2 gRNA (BRDN0001146864) | addgene full sequence | sequence record 184644 | Addgene Assembled Sequence
CCCGGGTGCAAAGATGGATAAAGTTTTAAACAGAGAGGAATCTTTGCAGCTAATGGACCTTCTAGGTCTT
GAAAGGAGTGGGAATTGGCTCCGGTGCCCGTCAGTGGGCAGAGCGCACATCGCCCACAGTCCCCGAGAAG
TTGGGGGGAGGGGTCGGCAATTGATCCGGTGCCTAGAGAAGGTGGCGCGGGGTAAACTGGGAAAGTGATG
TCGTGTACTGGCTCCGCCTTTTTCCCGAGGGTGGGGGAGAACCGTATATAAGTGCAGTAGTCGCCGTGAA
CGTTCTTTTTCGCAACGGGTTTGCCGCCAGAACACAGGTAAGTGCCGTGTGTGGTTCCCGCGGGCCTGGC
CTCTTTACGGGTTATGGCCCTTGCGTGCCTTGAATTACTTCCACCTGGCTGCAGTACGTGATTCTTGATC
CCGAGCTTCGGGTTGGAAGTGGGTGGGAGAGTTCGAGGCCTTGCGCTTAAGGAGCCCCTTCGCCTCGTGC
TTGAGTTGAGGCCTGGCCTGGGCGCTGGGGCCGCCGCGTGCGAATCTGGTGGCACCTTCGCGCCTGTCTC
GCTGCTTTCGATAAGTCTCTAGCCATTTAAAATTTTTGATGACCTGCTGCGACGCTTTTTTTCTGGCAAG
ATAGTCTTGTAAATGCGGGCCAAGATCTGCACACTGGTATTTCGGTTTTTGGGGCCGCGGGCGGCGACGG
GGCCCGTGCGTCCCAGCGCACATGTTCGGCGAGGCGGGGCCTGCGAGCGCGGCCACCGAGAATCGGACGG
GGGTAGTCTCAAGCTGGCCGGCCTGCTCTGGTGCCTGGCCTCGCGCCGCCGTGTATCGCCCCGCCCTGGG
CGGCAAGGCTGGCCCGGTCGGCACCAGTTGCGTGAGCGGAAAGATGGCCGCTTCCCGGCCCTGCTGCAGG
GAGCTCAAAATGGAGGACGCGGCGCTCGGGAGAGCGGGCGGGTGAGTCACCCACACAAAGGAAAAGGGCC
TTTCCGTCCTCAGCCGTCGCTTCATGTGACTCCACGGAGTACCGGGCGCCGTCCAGGCACCTCGATTAGT
TCTCGAGCTTTTGGAGTACGTCGTCTTTAGGTTGGGGGGAGGGGTTTTATGCGATGGAGTTTCCCCACAC
TGAGTGGGTGGAGACTGAAGTTAGGCCAGCTTGGCACTTGATGTAATTCTCCTTGGAATTTGCCCTTTTT
GAGTTTGGATCTTGGTTCATTCTCAAGCCTCAGACAGTGGTTCAAAGTTTTTTTCTTCCATTTCAGGTGT
CGTGACGTACGGCCACCATGACCGAGTACAAGCCCACGGTGCGCCTCGCCACCCGCGACGACGTCCCCAG
GGCCGTACGCACCCTCGCCGCCGCGTTCGCCGACTACCCCGCCACGCGCCACACCGTCGATCCGGACCGC
CACATCGAGCGGGTCACCGAGCTGCAAGAACTCTTCCTCACGCGCGTCGGGCTCGACATCGGCAAGGTGT
GGGTCGCGGACGACGGCGCCGCCGTGGCGGTCTGGACCACGCCGGAGAGCGTCGAAGCGGGGGCGGTGTT
CGCCGAGATCGGCCCGCGCATGGCCGAGTTGAGCGGTTCCCGGCTGGCCGCGCAGCAACAGATGGAAGGC
CTCCTGGCGCCGCACCGGCCCAAGGAGCCCGCGTGGTTCCTGGCCACCGTCGGAGTCTCGCCCGACCACC
AGGGCAAGGGTCTGGGCAGCGCCGTCGTGCTCCCCGGAGTGGAGGCGGCCGAGCGCGCCGGGGTGCCCGC
CTTCCTGGAGACCTCCGCGCCCCGCAACCTCCCCTTCTACGAGCGGCTCGGCTTCACCGTCACCGCCGAC
GTCGAGGTGCCCGAAGGACCGCGCACCTGGTGCATGACCCGCAAGCCCGGTGCCTGAACGCGTTAAGTCG
ACAATCAACCTCTGGATTACAAAATTTGTGAAAGATTGACTGGTATTCTTAACTATGTTGCTCCTTTTAC
GCTATGTGGATACGCTGCTTTAATGCCTTTGTATCATGCTATTGCTTCCCGTATGGCTTTCATTTTCTCC
TCCTTGTATAAATCCTGGTTGCTGTCTCTTTATGAGGAGTTGTGGCCCGTTGTCAGGCAACGTGGCGTGG
TGTGCACTGTGTTTGCTGACGCAACCCCCACTGGTTGGGGCATTGCCACCACCTGTCAGCTCCTTTCCGG
GACTTTCGCTTTCCCCCTCCCTATTGCCACGGCGGAACTCATCGCCGCCTGCCTTGCCCGCTGCTGGACA
GGGGCTCGGCTGTTGGGCACTGACAATTCCGTGGTGTTGTCGGGGAAATCATCGTCCTTTCCTTGGCTGC
TCGCCTGTGTTGCCACCTGGATTCTGCGCGGGACGTCCTTCTGCTACGTCCCTTCGGCCCTCAATCCAGC
GGACCTTCCTTCCCGCGGCCTGCTGCCGGCTCTGCGGCCTCTTCCGCGTCTTCGCCTTCGCCCTCAGACG
AGTCGGATCTCCCTTTGGGCCGCCTCCCCGCGTCGACTTTAAGACCAATGACTTACAAGGCAGCTGTAGA
TCTTAGCCACTTTTTAAAAGAAAAGGGGGGACTGGAAGGGCTAATTCACTCCCAACGAAGACAAGATCTG
CTTTTTGCTTGTACTGGGTCTCTCTGGTTAGACCAGATCTGAGCCTGGGAGCTCTCTGGCTAACTAGGGA
ACCCACTGCTTAAGCCTCAATAAAGCTTGCCTTGAGTGCTTCAAGTAGTGTGTGCCCGTCTGTTGTGTGA
CTCTGGTAACTAGAGATCCCTCAGACCCTTTTAGTCAGTGTGGAAAATCTCTAGCAGTACGTATAGTAGT
TCATGTCATCTTATTATTCAGTATTTATAACTTGCAAAGAAATGAATATCAGAGAGTGAGAGGAACTTGT
TTATTGCAGCTTATAATGGTTACAAATAAAGCAATAGCATCACAAATTTCACAAATAAAGCATTTTTTTC
ACTGCATTCTAGTTGTGGTTTGTCCAAACTCATCAATGTATCTTATCATGTCTGGCTCTAGCTATCCCGC
CCCTAACTCCGCCCATCCCGCCCCTAACTCCGCCCAGTTCCGCCCATTCTCCGCCCCATGGCTGACTAAT
TTTTTTTATTTATGCAGAGGCCGAGGCCGCCTCGGCCTCTGAGCTATTCCAGAAGTAGTGAGGAGGCTTT
TTTGGAGGCCTAGGGACGTACCCAATTCGCCCTATAGTGAGTCGTATTACGCGCGCTCACTGGCCGTCGT
TTTACAACGTCGTGACTGGGAAAACCCTGGCGTTACCCAACTTAATCGCCTTGCAGCACATCCCCCTTTC
GCCAGCTGGCGTAATAGCGAAGAGGCCCGCACCGATCGCCCTTCCCAACAGTTGCGCAGCCTGAATGGCG
AATGGG
[124 nt withheld, positions 3367-3490]
C
[91 nt withheld, positions 3492-3582]
A
[49 nt withheld, positions 3584-3632]
CCTTTGACGTTGGAGTCCACGTTCTTT
[37 nt withheld, positions 3660-3696]
ACCCTATCTCGGTCTATTCTTTTGATTTATAAGGGATTTTGCCGATTTCGGCCTATTGGTTAAAAAATGA
GCTGATTTAACAAAAATTTAACGCGAATTTTAACAAAATATTAACGCTTACAATTTAGGTGGCACTTTTC
GGGGAAATGTGCGCGGAACCCCTATTTGTTTATTTTTCTAAATACATTCAAATATGTATCCGCTCATGAG
ACAATAACCCTGATAAATGCTTCAATAATATTGAAAAAGGAAGAGTATGAGTATTCAACATTTCCGTGTC
GCCCTTATTCCCTTTTTTGCGGCATTTTGCCTTCCTGTTTTTGCTCACCCAGAAACGCTGGTGAAAGTAA
AAGATGCTGAAGATCAGTTGGGTGCACGAGTGGGTTACATCGAACTGGATCTCAACAGCGGTAAGATCCT
TGAGAGTTTTCGCCCCGAAGAACGTTTTCCAATGATGAGCACTTTTAAAGTTCTGCTATGTGGCGCGGTA
TTATCCCGTATTGACGCCGGGCAAGAGCAACTCGGTCGCCGCATACACTATTCTCAGAATGACTTGGTTG
AGTACTCACCAGTCACAGAAAAGCATCTTACGGATGGCATGACAGTAAGAGAATTATGCAGTGCTGCCAT
AACCATGAGTGATAACACTGCGGCCAACTTACTTCTGACAACGATCGGAGGACCGAAGGAGCTAACCGCT
TTTTTGCACAACATGGGGGATCATGTAACTCGCCTTGATCGTTGGGAACCGGAGCTGAATGAAGCCATAC
CAAACGACGAGCGTGACACCACGATGCCTGTAGCAATGGCAACAACGTTGCGCAAACTATTAACTGGCGA
ACTACTTACTCTAGCTTCCCGGCAACAATTAATAGACTGGATGGAGGCGGATAAAGTTGCAGGACCACTT
CTGCGCTCGGCCCTTCCGGCTGGCTGGTTTATTGCTGATAAATCTGGAGCCGGTGAGCGTGGGTCTCGCG
GTATCATTGCAGCACTGGGGCCAGATGGTAAGCCCTCCCGTATCGTAGTTATCTACACGACGGGGAGTCA
GGCAACTATGGATGAACGAAATAGACAGATCGCTGAGATAGGTGCCTCACTGATTAAGCATTGGTAACTG
TCAGACCAAGTTTACTCATATATACTTTAGATTGATTTAAAACTTCATTTTTAATTTAAAAGGATCTAGG
TGAAGATCCTTTTTGATAATCTCATGACCAAAATCCCTTAACGTGAGTTTTCGTTCCACTGAGCGTCAGA
CCCCGTAGAAAAGATCAAAGGATCTTCTTGAGATCCTTTTTTTCTGCGCGTAATCTGCTGCTTGCAAACA
AAAAAACCACCGCTACCAGCGGTGGTTTGTTTGCCGGATCAAGAGCTACCAACTCTTTTTCCGAAGGTAA
CTGGCTTCAGCAGAGCGCAGATACCAAATACTGTTCTTCTAGTGTAGCCGTAGTTAGGCCACCACTTCAA
GAACTCTGTAGCACCGCCTACATACCTCGCTCTGCTAATCCTGTTACCAGTGGCTGCTGCCAGTGGCGAT
AAGTCGTGTCTTACCGGGTTGGACTCAAGACGATAGTTACCGGATAAGGCGCAGCGGTCGGGCTGAACGG
GGGGTTCGTGCACACAGCCCAGCTTGGAGCGAACGACCTACACCGAACTGAGATACCTACAGCGTGAGCT
ATGAGAAAGCGCCACGCTTCCCGAAGGGAGAAAGGCGGACAGGTATCCGGTAAGCGGCAGGGTCGGAACA
GGAGAGCGCACGAGGGAGCTTCCAGGGGGAAACGCCTGGTATCTTTATAGTCCTGTCGGGTTTCGCCACC
TCTGACTTGAGCGTCGATTTTTGTGATGCTCGTCAGGGGGGCGGAGCCTATGGAAAAACGCCAGCAACGC
GGCCTTTTTACGGTTCCTGGCCTTTTGCTGGCCTTTTGCTCACATGTTCTTTCCTGCGTTATCCCCTGAT
TCTGTGGATAACCGTATTACCGCCTTTGAGTGAGCTGATACCGCTCGCCGCAGCCGAACGACCGAGCGCA
GCGAGTCAGTGAGCGAGGAAGCGGAAGAGCGCCCAATACGCAAACCGCCTCTCCCCGCGCGTTGGCCGAT
TCATTAATGCAGCTGGCACGACAGGTTTCCCGACTGGAAAGCGGGCAGTGAGCGCAACGCAATTAATGTG
AGTTAGCTCACTCATTAGGCACCCCAGGCTTTACACTTTATGCTTCCGGCTCGTATGTTGTGTGGAATTG
TGAGCGGATAACAATTTCACACAGGAAACAGCTATGACCATGATTACGCCAAGCGCGCAATTAACCCTCA
CTAAAGGGAACAAAAGCTGGAGCTGCAAGCTTAATGTAGTCTTATGCAATACTCTTGTAGTCTTGCAACA
TGGTAACGATGAGTTAGCAACATGCCTTACAAGGAGAGAAAAAGCACCGTGCATGCCGATTGGTGGAAGT
AAGGTGGTACGATCGTGCCTTATTAGGAAGGCAACAGACGGGTCTGACATGGATTGGACGAACCACTGAA
TTGCCGCATTGCAGAGATATTGTATTTAAGTGCCTAGCTCGATACATAAACGGGTCTCTCTGGTTAGACC
AGATCTGAGCCTGGGAGCTCTCTGGCTAACTAGGGAACCCACTGCTTAAGCCTCAATAAAGCTTGCCTTG
AGTGCTTCAAGTAGTGTGTGCCCGTCTGTTGTGTGACTCTGGTAACTAGAGATCCCTCAGACCCTTTTAG
TCAGTGTGGAAAATCTCTAGCAGTGGCGCCCGAACAGGGACTTGAAAGCGAAAGGGAAACCAGAGGAGCT
CTCTCGACGCAGGACTCGGCTTGCTGAAGCGCGCACGGCAAGAGGCGAGGGGCGGCGACTGGTGAGTACG
CCAAAAATTTTGACTAGCGGAGGCTAGAAGGAGAGAGATGGGTGCGAGAGCGTCAGTATTAAGCGGGGGA
GAATTAGATCGCGATGGGAAAAAATTCGGTTAAGGCCAGGGGGAAAGAAAAAATATAAATTAAAACATAT
AGTATGGGCAAGCAGGGAGCTAGAACGATTCGCAGTTAATCCTGGCCTGTTAGAAACATCAGAAGGCTGT
AGACAAATACTGGGACAGCTACAACCATCCCTTCAGACAGGATCAGAAGAACTTAGATCATTATATAATA
CAGTAGCAACCCTCTATTGTGTGCATCAAAGGATAGAGATAAAAGACACCAAGGAAGCTTTAGACAAGAT
AGAGGAAGAGCAAAACAAAAGTAAGACCACCGCACAGCAAGCGGCCGCTGATCTTCAGACCTGGAGGAGG
AGATATGAGGGACAATTGGAGAAGTGAATTATATAAATATAAAGTAGTAAAAATTGAACCATTAGGAGTA
GCACCCACCAAGGCAAAGAGAAGAGTGGTGCAGAGAGAAAAAAGAGCAGTGGGAATAGGAGCTTTGTTCC
TTGGGTTCTTGGGAGCAGCAGGAAGCACTATGGGCGCAGCGTCAATGACGCTGACGGTACAGGCCAGACA
ATTATTGTCTGGTATAGTGCAGCAGCAGAACAATTTGCTGAGGGCTATTGAGGCGCAACAGCATCTGTTG
CAACTCACAGTCTGGGGCATCAAGCAGCTCCAGGCAAGAATCCTGGCTGTGGAAAGATACCTAAAGGATC
AACAGCTCCTGGGGATTTGGGGTTGCTCTGGAAAACTCATTTGCACCACTGCTGTGCCTTGGAATGCTAG
TTGGAGTAATAAATCTCTGGAACAGATTTGGAATCACACGACCTGGATGGAGTGGGACAGAGAAATTAAC
AATTACACAAGCTTAATACACTCCTTAATTGAAGAATCGCAAAACCAGCAAGAAAAGAATGAACAAGAAT
TATTGGAATTAGATAAATGGGCAAGTTTGTGGAATTGGTTTAACATAACAAATTGGCTGTGGTATATAAA
ATTATTCATAATGATAGTAGGAGGCTTGGTAGGTTTAAGAATAGTTTTTGCTGTACTTTCTATAGTGAAT
AGAGTTAGGCAGGGATATTCACCATTATCGTTTCAGACCCACCTCCCAACCCCGAGGGGACCCAGAGAGG
GCCTATTTCCCATGATTCCTTCATATTTGCATATACGATACAAGGCTGTTAGAGAGATAATTAGAATTAA
TTTGACTGTAAACACAAAGATATTAGTACAAAATACGTGACGTAGAAAGTAATAATTTCTTGGGTAGTTT
GCAGTTTTAAAATTATGTTTTAAAATGGACTATCATATGCTTACCGTAACTTGAAAGTATTTCGATTTCT
TGGCTTTATATATCTTGTGGAAAGGACGAAACACCGGTGCCACAAAGACCATCAAGGTTTTAGAGCTAGA
AATAGCAAGTTAAAATAAGGCTAGTCCGTTATCAACTTGAAAAAGTGGCACCGAGTCGGTGCTTTTTTAA
GCTTGGCGTAACTAGATCTTGAGACAAATGGCAGTATTCATCCACAATTTTAAAAGAAAAGGGGGGATTG
GGGGGTACAGTGCAGGGGAAAGAATAGTAGACATAATAGCAACAGACATACAAACTAAAGAATTACAAAA
ACAAATTACAAAAATTCAAAATTTTCGGGTTTATTACAGGGACAGCAGAGATCCACTTTGGCGCCGGCTC
GAGGGGG
