>Addgene plasmid #75827 | CD2 gRNA (BRDN0001146864) | depositor partial sequence | sequence record 143287 | Target Sequence
GTGCCACAAAGACCATCAAG
