>Addgene plasmid #75827 | CD2 gRNA (BRDN0001146864) | addgene partial sequence | sequence record 184643 | hU6-F
ACGTGACGTAGAAAGTAATAATTTCTTGGGTAGTTTGCAGTTTTAAAATTATGTTTTAAAATGGACTATC
ATATGCTTACCGTAACTTGAAAGTATTTCGATTTCTTGGCTTTATATATCTTGTGGAAAGGACGAAACAC
CGGTGCCACAAAGACCATCAAGGTTTTAGAGCTAGAAATAGCAAGTTAAAATAAGGCTAGTCCGTTATCA
ACTTGAAAAAGTGGCACCGAGTCGGTGCTTTTTTAAGCTTGGCGTAACTAGATCTTGAGACAAATGGCAG
TATTCATCCACAATTTTAAAAGAAAAGGGGGGATTGGGGGGTACAGTGCAGGGGAAAGAATAGTAGACAT
AATAGCAACAGACATACAAACTAAAGAATTACAAAAACAAATTACAAAAATTCAAAATTTTCGGGTTTAT
TACAGGGACAGCAGAGATCCACTTTGGCGCCGGCTCGAGGGGGCCCGGGTGCAAAGATGGATAAAGTTTT
AAACAGAGAGGAATCTTTGCAGCTAATGGACCTTCTAGGTCTTGAAAGGAGTGGGAATTGGCTCCGGTGC
CCGTCAGTGG
